>Addgene plasmid #43495 | III-ACCA | depositor partial sequence | sequence record 58760 | III-ACCA sequence 426 bps
CGTCTCGGCTCACCCCAGAGCAGGTCGTGGCAATCGCCTCCAACATTGGCGGGAAACAGGCACTCGAGAC
TGTCCAGCGCCTGCTTCCCGTGCTGTGCCAAGCGCACGGACTCACCCCAGAGCAGGTCGTGGCGATCGCA
AGCCACGACGGAGGAAAGCAAGCCTTGGAAACAGTACAGAGGCTGTTGCCTGTGCTGTGCCAAGCGCACG
GCCTCACCCCAGAGCAGGTCGTGGCGATCGCAAGCCACGACGGAGGAAAGCAAGCCTTGGAAACAGTACA
GAGGCTGTTGCCTGTGCTGTGCCAAGCGCACGGATTAACCCCAGAGCAGGTCGTGGCAATCGCCTCCAAC
ATTGGCGGGAAACAGGCACTCGAGACTGTCCAGCGCCTGCTTCCCGTGCTGTGCCAAGCGCACGGACTCA
GAGACG
