>Addgene plasmid #43495 | III-ACCA | addgene partial sequence | sequence record 61523 | M13-F20 5'-TGTAAAACGACGGCCAGT-3'
GCGAATTGGGCCCTCTAGATGCATGCTCGAGCGGCCGCCAGTGTGATGGATATCTGCAGAATTCGCCCTT
CTTTCCTGTGCCCACGTCTCTGAGTCCGTGCGCTTGGCACAGCACGGGAAGCAGGCGCTGGACAGTCTCG
AGTGCCTGTTTCCCGCCAATGTTGGAGGCGATTGCCACGACCTGCTCTGGGGTTAATCCGTGCGCTTGGC
ACAGCACAGGCAACAGCCTCTGTACTGTTTCCAAGGCTTGCTTTCCTCCGTCGTGGCTTGCGATCGCCAC
GACCTGCTCTGGGGTGAGGCCGTGCGCTTGGCACAGCACAGGCAACAGCCTCTGTACTGTTTCCAAGGCT
TGCTTTCCTCCGTCGTGGCTTGCGATCGCCACGACCTGCTCTGGGGTGAGTCCGTGCGCTTGGCACAGCA
CGGGAAGCAGGCGCTGGACAGTCTCGAGTGCCTGTTTCCCGCCAATGTTGGAGGCGATTGCCACGACCTG
CTCTGGGGTGAGCCGAGACGCGCTAGGACGAAGGGCGAATTCCAGCACACTGGCGGCCGTTACTAGTGGA
TCCGAGCTCGGTACCAAGCTTGATGCATAGCTTGAGTATTCTATAGTGTCACCTAAATAGCTTGGCGTAA
TCATGGTCATAGCTGTTTCCTGTGTGAAATTGTTATCCGCTCACAATTCCACACAACATACGAGCCGGAA
GCATAAAGTGTAAAGCCTGGGGTGCCTAATGAGTGAGCTAACTCACATTAATTGCGTTGCGCTCACTGCC
CGCTTTCCAGTCGGGAAACCTGTCGTGCCAGCTGCATTAATGAATCGGCCAACGCGCGGGGAGAGGCGGT
TTGCGTATTGGGCGCTCTTCCGCTTCCTCGC
