[The description below was written by a language model from this plasmid's Addgene catalogue record.]
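Description:
III-ACCA is a bacterial cloning plasmid built on the commercial pCRII-TOPO backbone (about 4 kb without insert), into which a 426 bp synthetic fragment was introduced by TOPO cloning. It is maintained as a high-copy plasmid in E. coli and carries both ampicillin and kanamycin resistance, as is standard for this backbone, so either or both drugs can be used for selection. The insert is flanked by the backbone's T7 and M13 reverse priming sites, which are the ones recorded for sequence verification. No feature table is provided, so the internal organisation of the insert and the positions of backbone elements are not documented here.

The record does not spell out what the insert encodes beyond its name and synthetic origin. The associated publication describes a TALEN genome-editing system for generating human stem cell-based disease models, so the plasmid most likely belongs to a library of pre-assembled TAL effector repeat modules. On that reading, "ACCA" would denote a four-nucleotide target specified by four repeat units, which fits the insert size given that a TALE repeat is roughly 100 bp, and "III" would indicate the module's position in the ordered assembly of a full repeat array. This is an inference from the naming and the publication title rather than something the record states. There is no promoter or expression cassette listed for mammalian cells, so the plasmid is best regarded as a storage and source vector for a building block. The fragment would be moved into a separate TALEN expression backbone rather than used directly for genome editing.
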