Addgene plasmid #43495: III-ACCA
Depositing lab: Chad Cowan & Kiran Musunuru. Depositing organization: Harvard University. Publication: A TALEN Genome-Editing System for Generating Human Stem Cell-Based Disease Models. Ding Q, Lee YK, Schaefer EA, Peters DT, Veres A, Kim K, Kuperwasser N, Motola DL, Meissner TB, Hendriks WT, Trevisan M, Gupta RM, Moisan A, Banks E, Friesen M, Schinzel RT, Xia F, Tang A, Xia Y, Figueroa E, Wann A, Ahfeldt T, Daheron L, Zhang F, Rubin LL, Peng LF, Chung RT, Musunuru K, Cowan CA. Cell Stem Cell. 2012 Dec 12. pii: S1934-5909(12)00645-5. doi: 10.1016/j.stem.2012.11.011. PubMed 23246482.
Backbone
  Vector backbone: pCRII-TOPO
  Backbone manufacturer: Invitrogen
  Backbone size w/o insert (bp): 3973
  Vector type: Bacterial Cloning
Growth in bacteria
  Bacterial resistance: Ampicillin and Kanamycin, 100 & 50 μg/mL
  Growth temperature: 37°C
  Growth strain: Top10
  Copy number: High Copy
Gene/Insert
  Gene/Insert name: III-ACCA
  Species: Synthetic
  Insert size (bp): 426
  Cloning method: TOPO Cloning
  Sequencing primers: 5′ T7; 3′ M13-rev
Terms and licenses: Academic/Nonprofit Terms; Industry Terms: Not Available to Industry
How to cite: III-ACCA was a gift from Chad Cowan & Kiran Musunuru (Addgene plasmid # 43495 ; http://n2t.net/addgene:43495 ; RRID:Addgene_43495)
